Addgene plasmid #234689: p367_DG
Purpose: (Empty Backbone) Golden gate domesticated pET28b with His10-bdNEDD8 and 2X Strep tag
Depositing lab: Matthew Wohlever. Depositing organization: University of Pittsburgh (University, School of Medicine, and Cancer Institute). Publication: A suite of pre-assembled, pET28b-based Golden Gate vectors for efficient protein engineering and expression. Gaur D, Wohlever ML. Protein Sci. 2025 Apr;34(4):e70106. doi: 10.1002/pro.70106. PubMed 40130802.
Backbone
  Vector backbone: pET28b
  Vector type: Bacterial Expression
  Tag / fusion protein: His10-bdNEDD8 (N terminal on backbone); 2X Strep tag (C terminal on backbone)
Growth in bacteria
  Bacterial resistance: Kanamycin, 50 μg/mL
  Growth temperature: 37°C
  Growth strain: DH5alpha
  Copy number: Low Copy
Gene/Insert
  Gene/Insert name: None
  Mutation: No
  Tag / fusion protein: His10-bdNEDD8 (N terminal on backbone); 2X Strep tag (C terminal on backbone)
Terms and licenses: Academic/Nonprofit Terms; Industry Terms: Not Available to Industry
Depositor comments: The construct features an N-terminal His10 tag followed by bdNEDD8. The C-terminus includes an 2XStrep tag. BsaI recognition sites flank mScarlet3 to enable easy visualization of successful cloning through loss of red color. 5' Cloning Site: BsaI (destroyed), 3' Cloning Site: BsaI (destroyed).
How to cite: p367_DG was a gift from Matthew Wohlever (Addgene plasmid # 234689 ; http://n2t.net/addgene:234689 ; RRID:Addgene_234689)
