[The description below was written by a language model from this plasmid's Addgene catalogue record and pLannotate feature annotations shown in this document.]
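Description:
p367_DG is an empty bacterial expression backbone derived from pET28b that has been domesticated for Golden Gate assembly, meaning it is set up for BsaI-based cloning. It replicates in E. coli from a pBR322-type ColE1 origin accompanied by the bom region and the rop gene, consistent with its low-copy listing. It also carries an f1 origin and is selected with kanamycin through an aminoglycoside phosphotransferase gene. Expression follows the standard pET layout: a T7 promoter with an adjacent lac operator, the T7 gene 10 ribosome binding site and a T7 terminator, with a plasmid-borne lacI gene providing repression that is relieved by IPTG in hosts supplying T7 RNA polymerase.

The expression frame begins with an N-terminal His10 tag followed by bdNEDD8, a ubiquitin-like module. The automated annotation picks these up as a His-tag fragment and a NEDD8 homologue. The frame ends with a C-terminal 2X Strep tag for Strep-Tactin affinity capture, although the feature table explicitly calls only one Strep-Tag II unit. A short downstream His-tag fragment is also annotated and is probably a remnant of the pET28b backbone. Between the tags sits a reverse-oriented dropout cassette in which a lac promoter with a CAP binding site drives a red fluorescent protein, described by the depositor as mScarlet3 and flanked by BsaI sites. Successful assembly replaces this cassette with the gene of interest and destroys the BsaI sites, so correct clones can be recognised by the loss of red colour. No insert is present. The vector belongs to a suite of pre-assembled Golden Gate plasmids for protein engineering and expression. A protein cloned into it would carry a different affinity tag at each end, which in principle permits two-step purification.
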