Features (pLannotate 1.2.2; 25 found; start..end, strand, type, name):
      1..589     +  rep_origin     ori: high-copy-number ColE1/pMB1/pBR322/pUC origin of replication
    775..914     -  misc_feature   bom: basis of mobility region from pBR322
   1016..1207    -  CDS            rop: Rop protein, which maintains plasmids at low copy number; rop
   1224..1604    +  CDS            YPB1_ECOLX: Protein predicted: Swiss-Prot protein existence level 4. From Escherichia coli.
   1676..1967    -  CDS            TcR (fragment): tetracycline efflux protein; tet; confers resistance to tetracycline
   1982..2003    -  protein_bind   CAP binding site: CAP binding activates transcription in the presence of cAMP. E. coli catabolite activator protein
   2016..3098    -  CDS            lacI: lac repressor; lacI; The lac repressor binds to the lac operator to inhibit transcription in E. coli. This inhibition can be relieved by adding lactose or isopropyl-β-D-thiogalactopyranoside (IPTG).
   3099..3176    -  promoter       lacI promoter: lacI
   3184..3463    -  CDS            TcR (fragment): tetracycline efflux protein; tet; confers resistance to tetracycline
   3485..3503    +  promoter       T7 promoter: promoter for bacteriophage T7 RNA polymerase
   3504..3528    +  protein_bind   lac operator: The lac repressor binds to the lac operator to inhibit transcription in E. coli. This inhibition can be relieved by adding lactose or isopropyl-β-D-thiogalactopyranoside (IPTG). lac repressor encoded by lacI
   3543..3565    +  RBS            RBS: efficient ribosome binding site from bacteriophage T7 gene 10 (Olins and Rangwala, 1989)
   3584..3600    +  CDS            capTEV™ (fragment): composite tag for in vivo biotinylation, TEV protease cleavage, and 6xHis tagging
   3623..3847    +  CDS            ned-8: NEDD8_CAEEL - Experimental evidence at protein level: Swiss-Prot protein existence level 1. Ubiquitin-like protein which plays an important role in cell cycle control and embryogenesis. Covalent attachment to its substrates requires prior activation by the E1 complex uba-3-ula-1 and linkage to the E2 enzyme ubc-12. Attachment of ned-8 to cullins activates their associated E3 ubiquitin ligase activity, and thus promotes polyubiquitination and proteasomal degradation of cyclins and other regulatory proteins. From Caenorhabditis elegans.
   3918..4580    -  CDS            mScarlet: mScarlet is a basic (constitutively fluorescent) red fluorescent protein published in 2016, derived from synthetic construct. It has moderate acid sensitivity.
   4627..4656    -  promoter       lac promoter: promoter for the E. coli lac operon
   4671..4692    -  protein_bind   CAP binding site: CAP binding activates transcription in the presence of cAMP. E. coli catabolite activator protein
   4705..4794    -  CDS            lacI (fragment): lac repressor; lacI; The lac repressor binds to the lac operator to inhibit transcription in E. coli. This inhibition can be relieved by adding lactose or isopropyl-β-D-thiogalactopyranoside (IPTG).
   4815..4838    +  CDS            Strep-Tag II: peptide that binds Strep-Tactin®, an engineered form of streptavidin
   4873..4890    +  CDS            9xHis (fragment): 9xHis affinity tag
   4900..4949    +  CDS            SET1 (fragment): solubility-enhancement tag derived from T7 phage gene 10B
   4957..5004    +  terminator     T7 terminator: transcription terminator for bacteriophage T7 RNA polymerase
   5041..5399    +  rep_origin     f1 ori (sequence partly withheld): f1 bacteriophage origin of replication; arrow indicates direction of (+) strand synthesis
   5522..5579    +  promoter       AmpR promoter (fragment): bla
   5588..6403    -  CDS            KanR: aminoglycoside phosphotransferase; aph(3')-Ia; confers resistance to kanamycin in bacteria or G418 (Geneticin®) in eukaryotes
>Addgene plasmid #234689 | p367_DG | addgene full sequence | sequence record 467852 | Addgene NGS Result
TTGAGATCCTTTTTTTCTGCGCGTAATCTGCTGCTTGCAAACAAAAAAACCACCGCTACCAGCGGTGGTT
TGTTTGCCGGATCAAGAGCTACCAACTCTTTTTCCGAAGGTAACTGGCTTCAGCAGAGCGCAGATACCAA
ATACTGTCCTTCTAGTGTAGCCGTAGTTAGGCCACCACTTCAAGAACTCTGTAGCACCGCCTACATACCT
CGCTCTGCTAATCCTGTTACCAGTGGCTGCTGCCAGTGGCGATAAGTCGTGTCTTACCGGGTTGGACTCA
AGACGATAGTTACCGGATAAGGCGCAGCGGTCGGGCTGAACGGGGGGTTCGTGCACACAGCCCAGCTTGG
AGCGAACGACCTACACCGAACTGAGATACCTACAGCGTGAGCTATGAGAAAGCGCCACGCTTCCCGAAGG
GAGAAAGGCGGACAGGTATCCGGTAAGCGGCAGGGTCGGAACAGGAGAGCGCACGAGGGAGCTTCCAGGG
GGAAACGCCTGGTATCTTTATAGTCCTGTCGGGTTTCGCCACCTCTGACTTGAGCGTCGATTTTTGTGAT
GCTCGTCAGGGGGGCGGAGCCTATGGAAAAACGCCAGCAACGCGGCCTTTTTACGGTTCCTGGCCTTTTG
CTGGCCTTTTGCTCACATGTTCTTTCCTGCGTTATCCCCTGATTCTGTGGATAACCGTATTACCGCCTTT
GAGTGAGCTGATACCGCTCGCCGCAGCCGAACGACCGAGCGCAGCGAGTCAGTGAGCGAGGAAGCGGAAG
AGCGCCTGATGCGGTATTTTCTCCTTACGCATCTGTGCGGTATTTCACACCGCAATGGTGCACTCTCAGT
ACAATCTGCTCTGATGCCGCATAGTTAAGCCAGTATACACTCCGCTATCGCTACGTGACTGGGTCATGGC
TGCGCCCCGACACCCGCCAACACCCGCTGACGCGCCCTGACGGGCTTGTCTGCTCCCGGCATCCGCTTAC
AGACAAGCTGTGACCGTCTCCGGGAGCTGCATGTGTCAGAGGTTTTCACCGTCATCACCGAAACGCGCGA
GGCAGCTGCGGTAAAGCTCATCAGCGTGGTCGTGAAGCGATTCACAGATGTCTGCCTGTTCATCCGCGTC
CAGCTCGTTGAGTTTCTCCAGAAGCGTTAATGTCTGGCTTCTGATAAAGCGGGCCATGTTAAGGGCGGTT
TTTTCCTGTTTGGTCACTGATGCCTCCGTGTAAGGGGGATTTCTGTTCATGGGGGTAATGATACCGATGA
AACGAGAGAGGATGCTCACGATACGGGTTACTGATGATGAACATGCCCGGTTACTGGAACGTTGTGAGGG
TAAACAACTGGCGGTATGGATGCGGCGGGACCAGAGAAAAATCACTCAGGGTCAATGCCAGCGCTTCGTT
AATACAGATGTAGGTGTTCCACAGGGTAGCCAGCAGCATCCTGCGATGCAGATCCGGAACATAATGGTGC
AGGGCGCTGACTTCCGCGTTTCCAGACTTTACGAAACACGGAAACCGAAGACCATTCATGTTGTTGCTCA
GGTCGCAGACGTTTTGCAGCAGCAGTCGCTTCACGTTCGCTCGCGTATCGGTGATTCATTCTGCTAACCA
GTAAGGCAACCCCGCCAGCCTAGCCGGGTCCTCAACGACAGGAGCACGATCATGCGCACCCGTGGGGCCG
CCATGCCGGCGATAATGGCCTGCTTCTCGCCGAAACGTTTGGTGGCGGGACCAGTGACGAAGGCTTGAGC
GAGGGCGTGCAAGATTCCGAATACCGCAAGCGACAGGCCGATCATCGTCGCGCTCCAGCGAAAGCGGTCC
TCGCCGAAAATGACCCAGAGCGCTGCCGGCACCTGTCCTACGAGTTGCATGATAAAGAAGACAGTCATAA
GTGCGGCGACGATAGTCATGCCCCGCGCCCACCGGAAGGAGCTGACTGGGTTGAAGGCTCTCAAGGGCAT
CGGTCGAGATCCCGGTGCCTAATGAGTGAGCTAACTTACATTAATTGCGTTGCGCTCACTGCCCGCTTTC
CAGTCGGGAAACCTGTCGTGCCAGCTGCATTAATGAATCGGCCAACGCGCGGGGAGAGGCGGTTTGCGTA
TTGGGCGCCAGGGTGGTTTTTCTTTTCACCAGTGAGACGGGCAACAGCTGATTGCCCTTCACCGCCTGGC
CCTGAGAGAGTTGCAGCAAGCGGTCCACGCTGGTTTGCCCCAGCAGGCGAAAATCCTGTTTGATGGTGGT
TAACGGCGGGATATAACATGAGCTGTCTTCGGTATCGTCGTATCCCACTACCGAGATATCCGCACCAACG
CGCAGCCCGGACTCGGTAATGGCGCGCATTGCGCCCAGCGCCATCTGATCGTTGGCAACCAGCATCGCAG
TGGGAACGATGCCCTCATTCAGCATTTGCATGGTTTGTTGAAAACCGGACATGGCACTCCAGTCGCCTTC
CCGTTCCGCTATCGGCTGAATTTGATTGCGAGTGAGATATTTATGCCAGCCAGCCAGACGCAGACGCGCC
GAGACAGAACTTAATGGGCCCGCTAACAGCGCGATTTGCTGGTGACCCAATGCGACCAGATGCTCCACGC
CCAGTCGCGTACCGTCTTCATGGGAGAAAATAATACTGTTGATGGGTGTCTGGTCAGAGACATCAAGAAA
TAACGCCGGAACATTAGTGCAGGCAGCTTCCACAGCAATGGCATCCTGGTCATCCAGCGGATAGTTAATG
ATCAGCCCACTGACGCGTTGCGCGAGAAGATTGTGCACCGCCGCTTTACAGGCTTCGACGCCGCTTCGTT
CTACCATCGACACCACCACGCTGGCACCCAGTTGATCGGCGCGAGATTTAATCGCCGCGACAATTTGCGA
CGGCGCGTGCAGGGCCAGACTGGAGGTGGCAACGCCAATCAGCAACGACTGTTTGCCCGCCAGTTGTTGT
GCCACGCGGTTGGGAATGTAATTCAGCTCCGCCATCGCCGCTTCCACTTTTTCCCGCGTTTTCGCAGAAA
CGTGGCTGGCCTGGTTCACCACGCGGGAAACGGTCTGATAAGAGACACCGGCATACTCTGCGACATCGTA
TAACGTTACTGGTTTCACATTCACCACCCTGAATTGACTCTCTTCCGGGCGCTATCATGCCATACCGCGA
AAGGTTTTGCGCCATTCGATGGTGTCCGGGATCTCGACGCTCTCCCTTATGCGACTCCTGCATTAGGAAG
CAGCCCAGTAGTAGGTTGAGGCCGTTGAGCACCGCCGCCGCAAGGAATGGTGCATGCAAGGAGATGGCGC
CCAACAGTCCCCCGGCCACGGGGCCTGCCACCATACCCACGCCGAAACAAGCGCTCATGAGCCCGAAGTG
GCGAGCCCGATCTTCCCCATCGGTGATGTCGGCGATATAGGCGCCAGCAACCGCACCTGTGGCGCCGGTG
ATGCCGGCCACGATGCGTCCGGCGTAGAGGATCGAGATCTCGATCCCGCGAAATTAATACGACTCACTAT
AGGGGAATTGTGAGCGGATAACAATTCCCCTCTAGAAATAATTTTGTTTAACTTTAAGAAGGAGATATAC
CATGGGCAGCAGCCATCATCATCATCATCACCATCATCATCATAGCAGCGGCATGATTAAAGTAAAGACT
CTGACCGGCAAGGAAATTGAGATCGACATCGAACCGACCGACACCATCGATCGTATCAAAGAACGTGTGG
AGGAAAAAGAAGGCATTCCTCCGGTTCAGCAGCGTCTCATTTACGCGGGTAAACAGCTTGCAGATGACAA
AACCGCCAAAGATTACAATATCGAGGGCGGTAGCGTACTGCACCTTGTTCTGGCTCTGCGTGGTGGCCAT
ATGAGAGACCGCCTGGCTCTAGTAGCGATCTACACTAGCACTATCAGCGTTATTAGCTGCCGCCGCTGCC
GCCGGTGCTATGGCGCGCCACGCTGCGTTCATACTGTTCCACCACGGTATAATCTTCGTTATGGCTCGTA
ATATCCAGTTTGCGATCAATGTTAAACGCGCCCGGCATCTGCACCGGTTTTTTCGCGCGATAGGTGGTTT
TAAAATCCGCCAGATAGCGGCCGCCATCTTTCAGGCGCAGCGCCATTTTAATATCGCCTTTCAGCACCAC
ATCTTCCGGATACAGGCGTTCGGTGCTCGCTTCCCAGCCCATCGTTTTTTTCTGCATCACCGGGCCATCC
GGCGGAAAGTTGGTGCCGCGCAGTTTCACTTTATAAATCAGGGTGCCATCTTCCAGGCTCGTATCTTGCG
CCACGCTCACCGCGCCGCCATCTTCAAAGTTCATCACGCGTTCCCATTTAAAGCCTTCCGGAAAGCTCTG
TTTCCAATAATCCGGAATATCCGCCGGATGTTTGGTAAACGCGCGGCTGCCATACATAAACTGCGGGCTC
AGAATATCCCAGCTAAACGGCAGCGGGCCGCCTTTGGTCACGCGCAGTTTCGCGGTCTGCGTGCCTTCAT
ACGGGCGGCCTTCGCCTTCGCCTTCAATTTCAAATTCATGGCCGTTCATGCTGCCTTCCATGTGCACTTT
AAAGCGCATAAATTCTTTAATCACCGCTTCGGTGCTATCCATCTAGTATTTCTCCTCTTTCTCTAGTATG
TGTACACAACATACGGCCGGAAGCATAAAGTGTAAAGCCTGGGGTGCCTAATGAGTGAGCTAACTCACAT
TAATTGCGTTGCGCTCACTGCCCGCTTTCCAGTCGGGAAACCTGTCGTGCCAGCTGCATTAATGAATCGG
CCAACGCGCGGGGAGAGGCGGTTTGCGTATTGGGTCTCAGGATCCGGAGGTGAATGGAGCCACCCGCAGT
TCGAAAAGTGGTCACATCCACAATTTGAGAAGTAATCTCGAGCACCACCACCACCACCACTGAGATCCGG
CTGCTAACAAAGCCCGAAAGGAAGCTGAGTTGGCTGCTGCCACCGCTGAGCAATAACTAGCATAACCCCT
TGGGGCCTCTAAACGGGTCTTGAGGGGTTTTTTGCTGAAAGGAGGAACTATATCCGGATTGGCGAATGGG
[124 nt withheld, positions 5041-5164]
C
[91 nt withheld, positions 5166-5256]
A
[49 nt withheld, positions 5258-5306]
CCTTTGACGTTGGAGTCCACGTTCTTT
[37 nt withheld, positions 5334-5370]
ACCCTATCTCGGTCTATTCTTTTGATTTATAAGGGATTTTACCGATTTCGGCCTATTGGTTAAAAAATGA
GCTGATTTAACAAAAATTTAACGCGAATTTTAACAAAATATTAACGCTTACAATTTAGGTGGCACTTTTC
GGGGAAATGTGCGCGGAACCCCTATTTGTTTATTTTTCTAAATACATTCAAATATGTATCCGCTCATGAA
TTAATTCTTAGAAAAACTCATCGAGCATCAAATGAAACTGCAATTTATTCATATCAGGATTATCAATACC
ATATTTTTGAAAAAGCCGTTTCTGTAATGAAGGAGAAAACTCACCGAGGCAGTTCCATAGGATGGCAAGA
TCCTGGTATCGGTCTGCGATTCCGACTCGTCCAACATCAATACAACCTATTAATTTCCCCTCGTCAAAAA
TAAGGTTATCAAGTGAGAAATCACCATGAGTGACGACTGAATCCGGTGAGAATGGCAAAAGTTTATGCAT
TTCTTTCCAGACTTGTTCAACAGGCCAGCCATTACGCTCGTCATCAAAATCACTCGCATCAACCAAACCG
TTATTCATTCGTGATTGCGCCTGAGCGAGACGAAATACGCGATCGCTGTTAAAAGGACAATTACAAACAG
GAATCGAATGCAACCGGCGCAGGAACACTGCCAGCGCATCAACAATATTTTCACCTGAATCAGGATATTC
TTCTAATACCTGGAATGCTGTTTTCCCGGGGATCGCAGTGGTGAGTAACCATGCATCATCAGGAGTACGG
ATAAAATGCTTGATGGTCGGAAGAGGCATAAATTCCGTCAGCCAGTTTAGTCTGACCATCTCATCTGTAA
CATCATTGGCAACGCTACCTTTGCCATGTTTCAGAAACAACTCTGGCGCATCGGGCTTCCCATACAATCG
ATAGATTGTCGCACCTGATTGCCCGACATTATCGCGAGCCCATTTATACCCATATAAATCAGCATCCATG
TTGGAATTTAATCGCGGCCTAGAGCAAGACGTTTCCCGTTGAATATGGCTCATAACACCCCTTGTATTAC
TGTTTATGTAAGCAGACAGTTTTATTGTTCATGACCAAAATCCCTTAACGTGAGTTTTCGTTCCACTGAG
CGTCAGACCCCGTAGAAAAGATCAAAGGATCTTC
